Addgene plasmid #13368: pMXs-Rex1
Depositing lab: Shinya Yamanaka. Depositing organization: Kyoto University, Center for iPS Cell Research and Application. Publication: Induction of pluripotent stem cells from mouse embryonic and adult fibroblast cultures by defined factors. Takahashi K, Yamanaka S. Cell. 2006 Aug 25. 126(4):663-76. 10.1016/j.cell.2006.07.024 PubMed 16904174.
Backbone
  Vector backbone: pMXs
  Backbone size w/o insert (bp): 4600
  Vector type: Mammalian Expression, Retroviral
Growth in bacteria
  Bacterial resistance: Ampicillin, 100 μg/mL
  Growth temperature: 37°C
  Growth strain: DH5alpha
  Copy number: High Copy
Gene/Insert
  Gene/Insert name: Zinc finger protein 42 (alt name: Rex1)
  Species: M. musculus (mouse)
  Insert size (bp): 867
  Mutation: None
  Entrez Gene: Zfp42 (a.k.a. Rex, Rex-, Rex-1, Rex1, Zfp-4, Zfp-42)
  Cloning method: Restriction Enzyme
  Sequencing primers: 5′ pMX-S1811
Resource information
  A portion of this plasmid was derived from a plasmid made by: pMXs is from Dr. Toshio Kitamura of the University of Tokyo, the Institute of Medical Science. If you use this plasmid in a paper, please cite: Retrovirus-mediated gene transfer and expression cloning: powerful tools in functional genomics. Exp Hematol. 2003 Nov;31(11):1007-14. Kitamura T, Koshino Y, Shibata F, Oki T, Nakajima H, Nosaka T, Kumagai H.
Terms and licenses: Academic/Nonprofit Terms; Industry Terms: Not Available to Industry
Depositor comments: The sequence of primer pMX-S1811 is GAC GGC ATC GCA GCT TGG ATA CAC.
How to cite: pMXs-Rex1 was a gift from Shinya Yamanaka (Addgene plasmid # 13368 ; http://n2t.net/addgene:13368 ; RRID:Addgene_13368)
