[The description below was written by a language model from this plasmid's Addgene catalogue record.]
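Description:
pMXs-Rex1 is a retroviral mammalian expression plasmid built on the pMXs backbone (about 4.6 kb without insert), carrying the mouse Zfp42 gene, which encodes zinc finger protein 42, better known as Rex1. The insert is 867 bp, is recorded as unmutated, and was introduced by restriction enzyme cloning. In bacteria the plasmid is maintained at high copy number and selected with ampicillin. No feature table accompanies the record, so the individual elements of the vector are not itemised. pMXs is generally known as a Moloney murine leukemia virus-derived vector in which the long terminal repeats flank the packaging signal and cloning site. In that design the 5′ LTR serves as the promoter for the inserted cDNA, although the record itself does not name the promoter. No epitope tag, reporter, or mammalian selection marker is listed.

As a retroviral transfer vector, the plasmid is meant to be introduced into a packaging cell line that supplies the viral structural and enzymatic proteins in trans. The resulting replication-defective particles deliver the Rex1 cassette into dividing target cells, where it integrates and is stably expressed. Rex1 is a widely used marker of the undifferentiated pluripotent state. The construct is associated with the study that first described induction of pluripotent stem cells from mouse embryonic and adult fibroblasts by defined factors, which suggests it belonged to the set of retrovirally delivered candidate genes tested in that reprogramming work. It is suited to forced expression of mouse Rex1 in fibroblasts or other mammalian cells for studies of pluripotency and cell fate.
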