>Addgene plasmid #13368 | pMXs-Rex1 | addgene partial sequence | sequence record 19747 | 13368 with pBMN5'
GATCTAGCTAGTTATTAAGGATCCCAGTGTGGTGGTACGGGAAATCACAAGTTTGTACAAAAAAGCAGGC
TCCGCGGCCGCCCCCTTCACCGACAACATGAATGAACAAAAAATGAATGAACAAATGAAGAAAACGGCAA
AGACAAGTGGCCAGAAAGGGCCGGGCGGAAGAGCCCTCGACAGACTGACCCTAAAGCAAGACGAGGCAAG
GCCAGTCCAGAATACCAGAGTGGAAGCTCCCCGTGTAACATACACCATCCGGGATGAAAGTGAGATTAGC
CCCGAGACTGAGGAAGATGGCTTCCCTGACGGATACCTAGAGTGCATCATACGAGGTGAGTTTTCCGAAC
CCATTCTGGAAGAGGATTTCCTTTTTAAATCCTTCGAAAGCTTGGAGGAAGTGGAGCAAAACCTTTCTCG
CCAGGTTCTGGAAGCGAGTTCCCTTCTCGAGTCTTCTTTGGAGTACATGACAAAGGGGACGAAGCAAGAG
AAGACAGAGGTCACGCAAGAGACCCCTCCGCTGAGGGTTGGGGCGAGCTCATTACTTGCAGGCGGCCCTG
CAGAGAAGCCAGAGGGCGGTGTGTACTGTGGTGTCTTATCGATGCTGGAGTGTCCTCAAGCCGGGTGCAA
GAAGAAGCTGAGGGGTAAAACCGCCCTGAGGAAGCACATGCTTGTCCACGGGCCCCGGCGGCACGTGTGT
GCAGAGTGTGGCAAAGCCTTCACGGAGAGCTCGAAACTAAAGCGACATTTTCTGGTGCACACCGG
